Addgene plasmid #246809: pGGE-AtHAC1cd
Purpose: A GreenGate entry vector containing coding region of AtHAC1 catalytic domain
Depositing lab: Danhua Jiang. Depositing organization: Institute of Genetics and Developmental Biology, Chinese Academy of Sciences.
Backbone
  Vector backbone: pGGE000
  Backbone size w/o insert (bp): 2686
  Vector type: GreenGate cloning entry vector
Growth in bacteria
  Bacterial resistance: Ampicillin, 100 μg/mL
  Growth temperature: 37°C
  Growth strain: DH5alpha
  Copy number: High Copy
Gene/Insert
  Gene/Insert name: AtHAC1cd
  Species: A. thaliana (mustard weed)
  Insert size (bp): 881
  Entrez Gene: HAC1 (a.k.a. AT1G79000, ARABIDOPSIS HISTONE ACETYLTRANSFERASE OF THE CBP FAMILY 1, ARABIDOPSIS THALIANA P300/CBP ACETYLTRANSFERASE-RELATED PROTEIN 2, ATHAC1, ATHPCAT2, P300/CBP ACETYLTRANSFERASE-RELATED PROTEIN 2, PCAT2, YUP8H12R.38, YUP8H12R_38, histone acetyltransferase of the CBP family 1)
  Cloning method: Restriction Enzyme; 5′ cloning site BsaI (not destroyed); 3′ cloning site BsaI (not destroyed)
  Sequencing primers: 5′ atgtgagttagctcactcattaggcac; 3′ gcaaggcgattaagttgggtaacg
Terms and licenses: Academic/Nonprofit Terms; Industry Terms: Not Available to Industry
How to cite: pGGE-AtHAC1cd was a gift from Danhua Jiang (Addgene plasmid # 246809 ; http://n2t.net/addgene:246809 ; RRID:Addgene_246809)
