[The description below was written by a language model from this plasmid's Addgene catalogue record and pLannotate feature annotations shown in this document.]
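Description:
pGGE-AtHAC1cd is a GreenGate entry vector built on the pGGE000 backbone, carrying the coding region for the catalytic domain of Arabidopsis thaliana HAC1 (AT1G79000, also called PCAT2), a histone acetyltransferase of the p300/CBP family. The plasmid is a small, high-copy E. coli cloning vector of about 3.6 kb. It replicates from a ColE1/pUC-type origin and is selected with ampicillin through the bla (β-lactamase) gene under its own promoter. The annotation also picks up backbone remnants typical of pUC/pBR322-derived vectors, namely fragments of lacI, lacZα, rop and the bom region. These appear to be vestigial rather than functional parts.

The insert is listed as 881 bp and is annotated as a HAC1 fragment spanning roughly 900 nt. It sits downstream of the CAP site, lac promoter and lac operator, and is flanked by an SP6 promoter on one side and an inward-facing T7 promoter on the other. It was cloned between two BsaI sites that are retained. This is the defining feature of a GreenGate entry module: BsaI is a type IIS enzyme that cuts outside its recognition site, so it releases the module with defined overhangs for one-pot Golden Gate assembly with other entry modules into a plant destination vector. The record gives no plant promoter, tag or terminator within this plasmid, so those elements would come from other modules during assembly. The record does not state a specific downstream application. A HAC1 catalytic domain module of this kind would fit the construction of fusion proteins that carry acetyltransferase activity for expression in plants.
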