Features (pLannotate 1.2.2; 13 found; start..end, strand, type, name):
     96..200     +  promoter       AmpR promoter: bla
    201..1061    +  CDS            AmpR: β-lactamase; bla; confers resistance to ampicillin, carbenicillin, and related antibiotics
   1232..1820    +  rep_origin     ori: high-copy-number ColE1/pMB1/pBR322/pUC origin of replication
   2003..2095    +  CDS            lacI (fragment): lac repressor; lacI; The lac repressor binds to the lac operator to inhibit transcription in E. coli. This inhibition can be relieved by adding lactose or isopropyl-β-D-thiogalactopyranoside (IPTG).
   2108..2129    +  protein_bind   CAP binding site: CAP binding activates transcription in the presence of cAMP. E. coli catabolite activator protein
   2144..2174    +  promoter       lac promoter: promoter for the E. coli lac operon
   2182..2198    +  protein_bind   lac operator: The lac repressor binds to the lac operator to inhibit transcription in E. coli. This inhibition can be relieved by adding lactose or isopropyl-β-D-thiogalactopyranoside (IPTG). lac repressor encoded by lacI
   2212..2230    +  promoter       SP6 promoter: promoter for bacteriophage SP6 RNA polymerase
   2251..3147    +  CDS            HAC1 (fragment): HAC1_ARATH - Also known as PCAT2. Experimental evidence at protein level: Swiss-Prot protein existence level 1. Acetyltransferase enzyme. Acetylates histones, giving a specific tag for transcriptional activation. From Arabidopsis thaliana (Mouse-ear cress).
   3154..3172    -  promoter       T7 promoter: promoter for bacteriophage T7 RNA polymerase
   3174..3326    +  CDS            lacZα (fragment): LacZα fragment of β-galactosidase; lacZ fragment
   3332..3431    -  misc_feature   bom (fragment): basis of mobility region from pBR322
   3533..1       -  CDS            rop (fragment) (across the origin): Rop protein, which maintains plasmids at low copy number; rop
>Addgene plasmid #246809 | pGGE-AtHAC1cd | addgene full sequence | sequence record 494330 | Addgene NGS Result
GACGAAAGGGCCTCGTGATACGCCTATTTTTATAGGTTAATGTCATGATAATAATGGTTTCTTAGACGTC
AGGTGGCACTTTTCGGGGAAATGTGCGCGGAACCCCTATTTGTTTATTTTTCTAAATACATTCAAATATG
TATCCGCTCATGAGACAATAACCCTGATAAATGCTTCAATAATATTGAAAAAGGAAGAGTATGAGTATTC
AACATTTCCGTGTCGCCCTTATTCCCTTTTTTGCGGCATTTTGCCTTCCTGTTTTTGCTCACCCAGAAAC
GCTGGTGAAAGTAAAAGATGCTGAAGATCAGTTGGGTGCACGAGTGGGTTACATCGAACTGGATCTCAAC
AGCGGTAAGATCCTTGAGAGTTTTCGCCCCGAAGAACGTTTTCCAATGATGAGCACTTTTAAAGTTCTGC
TATGTGGCGCGGTATTATCCCGTATTGACGCCGGGCAAGAGCAACTCGGTCGCCGCATACACTATTCTCA
GAATGACTTGGTTGAGTACTCACCAGTCACAGAAAAGCATCTTACGGATGGCATGACAGTAAGAGAATTA
TGCAGTGCTGCCATAACCATGAGTGATAACACTGCGGCCAACTTACTTCTGACAACGATCGGAGGACCGA
AGGAGCTAACCGCTTTTTTGCACAACATGGGGGATCATGTAACTCGCCTTGATCGTTGGGAACCGGAGCT
GAATGAAGCCATACCAAACGACGAGCGTGACACCACGATGCCTGTAGCAATGGCAACAACGTTGCGCAAA
CTATTAACTGGCGAACTACTTACTCTAGCTTCCCGGCAACAATTAATAGACTGGATGGAGGCGGATAAAG
TTGCAGGACCACTTCTGCGCTCGGCCCTTCCGGCTGGCTGGTTTATTGCTGATAAATCTGGAGCCGGTGA
GCGTGGCTCTCGAGGTATCATTGCAGCACTGGGGCCAGATGGTAAGCCCTCCCGTATCGTAGTTATCTAC
ACGACGGGGAGTCAGGCAACTATGGATGAACGAAATAGACAGATCGCTGAGATAGGTGCCTCACTGATTA
AGCATTGGTAACTGTCAGACCAAGTTTACTCATATATACTTTAGATTGATTTAAAACTTCATTTTTAATT
TAAAAGGATCTAGGTGAAGATCCTTTTTGATAATCTCATGACCAAAATCCCTTAACGTGAGTTTTCGTTC
CACTGAGCGTCAGACCCCGTAGAAAAGATCAAAGGATCTTCTTGAGATCCTTTTTTTCTGCGCGTAATCT
GCTGCTTGCAAACAAAAAAACCACCGCTACCAGCGGTGGTTTGTTTGCCGGATCAAGAGCTACCAACTCT
TTTTCCGAAGGTAACTGGCTTCAGCAGAGCGCAGATACCAAATACTGTTCTTCTAGTGTAGCCGTAGTTA
GGCCACCACTTCAAGAACTCTGTAGCACCGCCTACATACCTCGCTCTGCTAATCCTGTTACCAGTGGCTG
CTGCCAGTGGCGATAAGTCGTGTCTTACCGGGTTGGACTCAAGACGATAGTTACCGGATAAGGCGCAGCG
GTCGGGCTGAACGGGGGGTTCGTGCACACAGCCCAGCTTGGAGCGAACGACCTACACCGAACTGAGATAC
CTACAGCGTGAGCTATGAGAAAGCGCCACGCTTCCCGAAGGGAGAAAGGCGGACAGGTATCCGGTAAGCG
GCAGGGTCGGAACAGGAGAGCGCACGAGGGAGCTTCCAGGGGGAAACGCCTGGTATCTTTATAGTCCTGT
CGGGTTTCGCCACCTCTGACTTGAGCGTCGATTTTTGTGATGCTCGTCAGGGGGGCGGAGCCTATGGAAA
AACGCCAGCAACGCGGCCTTTTTACGGTTCCTGGCCTTTTGCTGGCCTTTTGCTCACATGTTCTTTCCTG
CGTTATCCCCTGATTCTGTGGATAACCGTATTACCGCCTTTGAGTGAGCTGATACCGCTCGCCGCAGCCG
AACGACCGAGCGCAGCGAGTCAGTGAGCGAGGAAGCGGAAGAGCGCCCAATACGCAAACCGCCTCTCCCC
GCGCGTTGGCCGATTCATTAATGCAGCTGGCACGACAGGTTTCCCGACTGGAAAGCGGGCAGTGAGCGCA
ACGCAATTAATGTGAGTTAGCTCACTCATTAGGCACCCCAGGCTTTACACTTTATGCTTCCGGCTCGTAT
GTTGTGTGGAATTGTGAGCGGATAACAATTTCACACGAGCTATTTAGGTGACACTATAGAAGTGAAGCTT
GGTCTCACTGCAAAGTTATGATGAGATTCCCACTGCCGAGTCCCTTGTGATTAGAGTTGTTTCATCTGTT
GACAAGAAGCTGGAAGTCAAACCTCGATTTCTTGAAATTTTTCGGGAGGATAGTTACCCAACAGAATTTG
CATACAAGTCCAAGGTAGTTCTGTTGTTTCAAAAGATTGAAGGCGTAGAAGTATGCTTATTTGGGATGTA
CGTCCAAGAATTCGGTTCTGAATGCGCATTTCCCAATCAACGCCGAGTTTATCTCTCGTATTTGGATTCT
GTCAAGTACTTCAGACCCGAGGTTAGATCTTATAACGGAGAAGCTCTGCGTACTTTTGTTTACCACGAAA
TTCTGATCGGCTACCTAGAATACTGCAAGTTGCGTGGTTTCACGAGCTGCTACATATGGGCTTGTCCGCC
GCTGAAGGGCGAGGATTATATCTTATATTGTCATCCAGAAATTCAGAAGACGCCAAAATCTGATAAACTA
CGAGAGTGGTACTTAGCAATGTTGAGAAAAGCTTCAAAGGAGGGCATTGTTGCAGAAACTATCAATCTAT
ATGACCATTTTTTCATGCAAACTGGTGAATGTAGAGCTAAGGTTACAGCAGCTAGGCTCCCGTATTTTGA
CGGTGACTACTGGCCAGGTGCAGCAGAGGATCTTATATACCAAATGAGTCAAGAAGAAGATGGAAGAAAG
GGAAATAAGAAAGGAATGCTCAAGAAAACCATTACTAAAAGGGCTCTAAAAGCTTCTGGTCAGACTGATC
TATCTGGGAATGCTTCCAAGGATCTGCTTCTAATGCATAGACTCGGTGAAACCATTCACCCGATGAAGGA
GGACTTTATCATGGTCCACTTGCAGCCTTCTTGCACTCATTGCTGCATACTGACTATGAGACCGAATTCT
CGCCCTATAGTGAGTCGTATTACCTGGCCGTCGTTTTACAACGTCGTGACTGGGAAAACCCTGGCGTTAC
CCAACTTAATCGCCTTGCAGCACATCCCCCTTTCGCCAGCTGGCGTAATAGCGAAGAGGCCCGCACCGAT
CGCCCTTCCCAACAGTTGCGCAGCCTGAATGGCGAATGGCGCCTGATGCGGTATTTTCTCCTTACGCATC
TGTGCGGTATTTCACACCGCATATGGTGCACTCTCAGTACAATCTGCTCTGATGCCGCATAGTTAAGCCA
GCCCCGACACCCGCCAACACCCGCTGACGCGCCCTGACGGGCTTGTCTGCTCCCGGCATCCGCTTACAGA
CAAGCTGTGACCGTCTCCGGGAGCTGCATGTGTCAGAGGTTTTCACCGTCATCACCGAAACGCGCGA
